>Addgene plasmid #142477 | TFORF0184 | addgene full sequence | sequence record 391608 | Addgene NGS Result
TTAATGTAGTCTTATGCAATACTCTTGTAGTCTTGCAACATGGTAACGATGAGTTAGCAACATGCCTTAC
AAGGAGAGAAAAAGCACCGTGCATGCCGATTGGTGGAAGTAAGGTGGTACGATCGTGCCTTATTAGGAAG
GCAACAGACGGGTCTGACATGGATTGGACGAACCACTGAATTGCCGCATTGCAGAGATATTGTATTTAAG
TGCCTAGCTCGATACATAAACGGGTCTCTCTGGTTAGACCAGATCTGAGCCTGGGAGCTCTCTGGCTAAC
TAGGGAACCCACTGCTTAAGCCTCAATAAAGCTTGCCTTGAGTGCTTCAAGTAGTGTGTGCCCGTCTGTT
GTGTGACTCTGGTAACTAGAGATCCCTCAGACCCTTTTAGTCAGTGTGGAAAATCTCTAGCAGTGGCGCC
CGAACAGGGACTTGAAAGCGAAAGGGAAACCAGAGGAGCTCTCTCGACGCAGGACTCGGCTTGCTGAAGC
GCGCACGGCAAGAGGCGAGGGGCGGCGACTGGTGAGTACGCCAAAAATTTTGACTAGCGGAGGCTAGAAG
GAGAGAGATGGGTGCGAGAGCGTCAGTATTAAGCGGGGGAGAATTAGATCGCGATGGGAAAAAATTCGGT
TAAGGCCAGGGGGAAAGAAAAAATATAAATTAAAACATATAGTATGGGCAAGCAGGGAGCTAGAACGATT
CGCAGTTAATCCTGGCCTGTTAGAAACATCAGAAGGCTGTAGACAAATACTGGGACAGCTACAACCATCC
CTTCAGACAGGATCAGAAGAACTTAGATCATTATATAATACAGTAGCAACCCTCTATTGTGTGCATCAAA
GGATAGAGATAAAAGACACCAAGGAAGCTTTAGACAAGATAGAGGAAGAGCAAAACAAAAGTAAGACCAC
CGCACAGCAAGCGGCCGCTGATCTTCAGACCTGGAGGAGGAGATATGAGGGACAATTGGAGAAGTGAATT
ATATAAATATAAAGTAGTAAAAATTGAACCATTAGGAGTAGCACCCACCAAGGCAAAGAGAAGAGTGGTG
CAGAGAGAAAAAAGAGCAGTGGGAATAGGAGCTTTGTTCCTTGGGTTCTTGGGAGCAGCAGGAAGCACTA
TGGGCGCAGCGTCAATGACGCTGACGGTACAGGCCAGACAATTATTGTCTGGTATAGTGCAGCAGCAGAA
CAATTTGCTGAGGGCTATTGAGGCGCAACAGCATCTGTTGCAACTCACAGTCTGGGGCATCAAGCAGCTC
CAGGCAAGAATCCTGGCTGTGGAAAGATACCTAAAGGATCAACAGCTCCTGGGGATTTGGGGTTGCTCTG
GAAAACTCATTTGCACCACTGCTGTGCCTTGGAATGCTAGTTGGAGTAATAAATCTCTGGAACAGATTTG
GAATCACACGACCTGGATGGAGTGGGACAGAGAAATTAACAATTACACAAGCTTAATACACTCCTTAATT
GAAGAATCGCAAAACCAGCAAGAAAAGAATGAACAAGAATTATTGGAATTAGATAAATGGGCAAGTTTGT
GGAATTGGTTTAACATAACAAATTGGCTGTGGTATATAAAATTATTCATAATGATAGTAGGAGGCTTGGT
AGGTTTAAGAATAGTTTTTGCTGTACTTTCTATAGTGAATAGAGTTAGGCAGGGATATTCACCATTATCG
TTTCAGACCCACCTCCCAACCCCGAGGGGACCCATGCATTGCATCTCAATTAGTCAGCAACCAGGTGTGG
AAAGTCCCCAGGCTCCCCAGCAGGCAGAAGTATGCAAAGCATGCGTCTCAATTAGTCAGCAACCATAGTC
CCGCCCCTAACTCCGCCCATCCCGCCCCTAACTCCGCCCAGTTCCGCCCATTCTCCGCCCCATGGCTGAC
TAATTTTTTTTATTTATGCAGAGGCCGAGGCCGCCTCGGCCTCTGAGCTATTCCAGAAGTAGTGAGGAGG
CTTTTTTGGAGGCCTAGGCTTTTGCAAAAAGCTTTCTAGAGGTACCACCGGAGCTTACCATGACCGAGTA
CAAGCCCACGGTGCGCCTCGCCACCCGCGACGACGTCCCCAGGGCCGTACGCACCCTCGCCGCCGCGTTC
GCCGACTACCCCGCCACGCGCCACACCGTCGATCCGGACCGCCACATCGAGCGGGTCACCGAGCTGCAAG
AACTCTTCCTCACGCGCGTCGGGCTCGACATCGGCAAGGTGTGGGTCGCGGACGACGGCGCCGCCGTGGC
GGTCTGGACCACGCCGGAGAGCGTCGAAGCGGGGGCGGTGTTCGCCGAGATCGGCCCGCGCATGGCCGAG
TTGAGCGGTTCCCGGCTGGCCGCGCAGCAACAGATGGAAGGCCTCCTGGCGCCGCACCGGCCCAAGGAGC
CCGCGTGGTTCCTGGCCACCGTCGGCGTCTCGCCCGACCACCAGGGCAAGGGTCTGGGCAGCGCCGTCGT
GCTCCCCGGAGTGGAGGCGGCCGAGCGCGCCGGGGTGCCCGCCTTCCTGGAGACCTCCGCGCCCCGCAAC
CTCCCCTTCTACGAGCGGCTCGGCTTCACCGTCACCGCCGACGTCGAGGTGCCCGAAGGACCGCGCACCT
GGTGCATGACCCGCAAGCCCGGTGCCAGTTAACGAATTCTAGATCTTGAGACAAATGGCAGTATTCATCC
ACAATTTTAAAAGAAAAGGGGGGATTGGGGGGTACAGTGCAGGGGAAAGAATAGTAGACATAATAGCAAC
AGACATACAAACTAAAGAATTACAAAAACAAATTACAAAAATTCAAAATTTTCGGGTTTATTACAGGGAC
AGCAGAGATCCACTTTGGCGCCGGCTCGAGGCCTGCAGGTGCAAAGATGGATAAAGTTTTAAACAGAGAG
GAATCTTTGCAGCTAATGGACCTTCTAGGTCTTGAAAGGAGTGGGAATTGGCTCCGGTGCCCGTCAGTGG
GCAGAGCGCACATCGCCCACAGTCCCCGAGAAGTTGGGGGGAGGGGTCGGCAATTGAACCGGTGCCTAGA
GAAGGTGGCGCGGGGTAAACTGGGAAAGTGATGTCGTGTACTGGCTCCGCCTTTTTCCCGAGGGTGGGGG
AGAACCGTATATAAGTGCAGTAGTCGCCGTGAACGTTCTTTTTCGCAACGGGTTTGCCGCCAGAACACAG
GTAAGTGCCGTGTGTGGTTCCCGCGGGCCTGGCCTCTTTACGGGTTATGGCCCTTGCGTGCCTTGAATTA
CTTCCACCTGGCTGCAGTACGTGATTCTTGATCCCGAGCTTCGGGTTGGAAGTGGGTGGGAGAGTTCGAG
GCCTTGCGCTTAAGGAGCCCCTTCGCCTCGTGCTTGAGTTGAGGCCTGGCCTGGGCGCTGGGGCCGCCGC
GTGCGAATCTGGTGGCACCTTCGCGCCTGTCTCGCTGCTTTCGATAAGTCTCTAGCCATTTAAAATTTTT
GATGACCTGCTGCGACGCTTTTTTTCTGGCAAGATAGTCTTGTAAATGCGGGCCAAGATCTGCACACTGG
TATTTCGGTTTTTGGGGCCGCGGGCGGCGACGGGGCCCGTGCGTCCCAGCGCACATGTTCGGCGAGGCGG
GGCCTGCGAGCGCGGCCACCGAGAATCGGACGGGGGTAGTCTCAAGCTGGCCGGCCTGCTCTGGTGCCTG
GCCTCGCGCCGCCGTGTATCGCCCCGCCCTGGGCGGCAAGGCTGGCCCGGTCGGCACCAGTTGCGTGAGC
GGAAAGATGGCCGCTTCCCGGCCCTGCTGCAGGGAGCTCAAAATGGAGGACGCGGCGCTCGGGAGAGCGG
GCGGGTGAGTCACCCACACAAAGGAAAAGGGCCTTTCCGTCCTCAGCCGTCGCTTCATGTGACTCCACGG
AGTACCGGGCGCCGTCCAGGCACCTCGATTAGTTCTCGAGCTTTTGGAGTACGTCGTCTTTAGGTTGGGG
GGAGGGGTTTTATGCGATGGAGTTTCCCCACACTGAGTGGGTGGAGACTGAAGTTAGGCCAGCTTGGCAC
TTGATGTAATTCTCCTTGGAATTTGCCCTTTTTGAGTTTGGATCTTGGTTCATTCTCAAGCCTCAGACAG
TGGTTCAAAGTTTTTTTCTTCCATTTCAGGTGTCGTGAGGCTAGCACCGCCACCATGGAGGACGAAGGCC
AGACCAAAATCAAGCAGAGGCGAAGTCGGACCAATTTCACCCTGGAACAACTCAATGAGCTGGAGAGGCT
TTTTGACGAGACCCACTATCCCGACGCCTTCATGCGAGAGGAACTGAGCCAGCGACTGGGCCTGTCGGAG
GCCCGAGTGCAGGTTTGGTTTCAAAATCGAAGAGCTAAATGTAGAAAACAAGAAAATCAACTCCATAAAG
GTGTTCTCATAGGGGCCGCCAGCCAGTTTGAAGCTTGTAGAGTCGCACCTTATGTCAACGTAGGTGCTTT
AAGGATGCCATTTCAGCAGGTTCAGGCGCAGCTGCAGCTGGACAGCGCTGTGGCGCACGCGCACCACCAC
CTGCATCCGCACCTGGCCGCGCACGCGCCCTACATGATGTTCCCAGCACCGCCCTTCGGACTGCCGCTCG
CCACGCTGGCCGCGGATTCGGCTTCCGCCGCCTCGGTAGTGGCGGCCGCAGCAGCCGCCAAGACCACCAG
CAAGAACTCCAGCATCGCCGATCTCAGACTGAAAGCCAAAAAGCACGCCGCAGCCCTGGGTCTGTAGTAA
TGAACTAGTCCGTAACTTGAAAGTATTTCGATTTCTTGGCTTTATATATCTTGTGGAAAGGACGAGGGCC
CGGATCCGCATGCGCTATTACGCGTTAAGTCGACAATCAACCTCTGGATTACAAAATTTGTGAAAGATTG
ACTGGTATTCTTAACTATGTTGCTCCTTTTACGCTATGTGGATACGCTGCTTTAATGCCTTTGTATCATG
CTATTGCTTCCCGTATGGCTTTCATTTTCTCCTCCTTGTATAAATCCTGGTTGCTGTCTCTTTATGAGGA
GTTGTGGCCCGTTGTCAGGCAACGTGGCGTGGTGTGCACTGTGTTTGCTGACGCAACCCCCACTGGTTGG
GGCATTGCCACCACCTGTCAGCTCCTTTCCGGGACTTTCGCTTTCCCCCTCCCTATTGCCACGGCGGAAC
TCATCGCCGCCTGCCTTGCCCGCTGCTGGACAGGGGCTCGGCTGTTGGGCACTGACAATTCCGTGGTGTT
GTCGGGGAAATCATCGTCCTTTCCTTGGCTGCTCGCCTGTGTTGCCACCTGGATTCTGCGCGGGACGTCC
TTCTGCTACGTCCCTTCGGCCCTCAATCCAGCGGACCTTCCTTCCCGCGGCCTGCTGCCGGCTCTGCGGC
CTCTTCCGCGTCTTCGCCTTCGCCCTCAGACGAGTCGGATCTCCCTTTGGGCCGCCTCCCCGCGTCGACT
TTAAGACCAATGACTTACAAGGCAGCTGTAGATCTTAGCCACTTTTTAAAAGAAAAGGGGGGACTGGAAG
GGCTAATTCACTCCCAACGAAGACAAGATCTGCTTTTTGCTTGTACTGGGTCTCTCTGGTTAGACCAGAT
CTGAGCCTGGGAGCTCTCTGGCTAACTAGGGAACCCACTGCTTAAGCCTCAATAAAGCTTGCCTTGAGTG
CTTCAAGTAGTGTGTGCCCGTCTGTTGTGTGACTCTGGTAACTAGAGATCCCTCAGACCCTTTTAGTCAG
TGTGGAAAATCTCTAGCAGTACGTATAGTAGTTCATGTCATCTTATTATTCAGTATTTATAACTTGCAAA
GAAATGAATATCAGAGAGTGAGAGGAACTTGTTTATTGCAGCTTATAATGGTTACAAATAAAGCAATAGC
ATCACAAATTTCACAAATAAAGCATTTTTTTCACTGCATTCTAGTTGTGGTTTGTCCAAACTCATCAATG
TATCTTATCATGTCTGGCTCTAGCTATCCCGCCCCTAACTCCGCCCATCCCGCCCCTAACTCCGCCCAGT
TCCGCCCATTCTCCGCCCCATGGCTGACTAATTTTTTTTATTTATGCAGAGGCCGAGGCCGCCTCGGCCT
CTGAGCTATTCCAGAAGTAGTGAGGAGGCTTTTTTGGAGGCCTAGGGACGTACCCAATTCGCCCTATAGT
GAGTCGTATTACGCGCGCTCACTGGCCGTCGTTTTACAACGTCGTGACTGGGAAAACCCTGGCGTTACCC
AACTTAATCGCCTTGCAGCACATCCCCCTTTCGCCAGCTGGCGTAATAGCGAAGAGGCCCGCACCGATCG
CCCTTCCCAACAGTTGCGCAGCCTGAATGGCGAATGGG
[124 nt withheld, positions 6269-6392]
C
[91 nt withheld, positions 6394-6484]
A
[49 nt withheld, positions 6486-6534]
CCTTTGACGTTGGAGTCCACGTTCTTT
[37 nt withheld, positions 6562-6598]
ACCCTATCTCGGTCTATTCTTTTGATTTATAAGGGATTTTGCCGATTTCGGCCTATTGGTTAAAAAATGA
GCTGATTTAACAAAAATTTAACGCGAATTTTAACAAAATATTAACGCTTACAATTTAGGTGGCACTTTTC
GGGGAAATGTGCGCGGAACCCCTATTTGTTTATTTTTCTAAATACATTCAAATATGTATCCGCTCATGAG
ACAATAACCCTGATAAATGCTTCAATAATATTGAAAAAGGAAGAGTATGAGTATTCAACATTTCCGTGTC
GCCCTTATTCCCTTTTTTGCGGCATTTTGCCTTCCTGTTTTTGCTCACCCAGAAACGCTGGTGAAAGTAA
AAGATGCTGAAGATCAGTTGGGTGCACGAGTGGGTTACATCGAACTGGATCTCAACAGCGGTAAGATCCT
TGAGAGTTTTCGCCCCGAAGAACGTTTTCCAATGATGAGCACTTTTAAAGTTCTGCTATGTGGCGCGGTA
TTATCCCGTATTGACGCCGGGCAAGAGCAACTCGGTCGCCGCATACACTATTCTCAGAATGACTTGGTTG
AGTACTCACCAGTCACAGAAAAGCATCTTACGGATGGCATGACAGTAAGAGAATTATGCAGTGCTGCCAT
AACCATGAGTGATAACACTGCGGCCAACTTACTTCTGACAACGATCGGAGGACCGAAGGAGCTAACCGCT
TTTTTGCACAACATGGGGGATCATGTAACTCGCCTTGATCGTTGGGAACCGGAGCTGAATGAAGCCATAC
CAAACGACGAGCGTGACACCACGATGCCTGTAGCAATGGCAACAACGTTGCGCAAACTATTAACTGGCGA
ACTACTTACTCTAGCTTCCCGGCAACAATTAATAGACTGGATGGAGGCGGATAAAGTTGCAGGACCACTT
CTGCGCTCGGCCCTTCCGGCTGGCTGGTTTATTGCTGATAAATCTGGAGCCGGTGAGCGTGGGTCTCGCG
GTATCATTGCAGCACTGGGGCCAGATGGTAAGCCCTCCCGTATCGTAGTTATCTACACGACGGGGAGTCA
GGCAACTATGGATGAACGAAATAGACAGATCGCTGAGATAGGTGCCTCACTGATTAAGCATTGGTAACTG
TCAGACCAAGTTTACTCATATATACTTTAGATTGATTTAAAACTTCATTTTTAATTTAAAAGGATCTAGG
TGAAGATCCTTTTTGATAATCTCATGACCAAAATCCCTTAACGTGAGTTTTCGTTCCACTGAGCGTCAGA
CCCCGTAGAAAAGATCAAAGGATCTTCTTGAGATCCTTTTTTTCTGCGCGTAATCTGCTGCTTGCAAACA
AAAAAACCACCGCTACCAGCGGTGGTTTGTTTGCCGGATCAAGAGCTACCAACTCTTTTTCCGAAGGTAA
CTGGCTTCAGCAGAGCGCAGATACCAAATACTGTTCTTCTAGTGTAGCCGTAGTTAGGCCACCACTTCAA
GAACTCTGTAGCACCGCCTACATACCTCGCTCTGCTAATCCTGTTACCAGTGGCTGCTGCCAGTGGCGAT
AAGTCGTGTCTTACCGGGTTGGACTCAAGACGATAGTTACCGGATAAGGCGCAGCGGTCGGGCTGAACGG
GGGGTTCGTGCACACAGCCCAGCTTGGAGCGAACGACCTACACCGAACTGAGATACCTACAGCGTGAGCT
ATGAGAAAGCGCCACGCTTCCCGAAGGGAGAAAGGCGGACAGGTATCCGGTAAGCGGCAGGGTCGGAACA
GGAGAGCGCACGAGGGAGCTTCCAGGGGGAAACGCCTGGTATCTTTATAGTCCTGTCGGGTTTCGCCACC
TCTGACTTGAGCGTCGATTTTTGTGATGCTCGTCAGGGGGGCGGAGCCTATGGAAAAACGCCAGCAACGC
GGCCTTTTTACGGTTCCTGGCCTTTTGCTGGCCTTTTGCTCACATGTTCTTTCCTGCGTTATCCCCTGAT
TCTGTGGATAACCGTATTACCGCCTTTGAGTGAGCTGATACCGCTCGCCGCAGCCGAACGACCGAGCGCA
GCGAGTCAGTGAGCGAGGAAGCGGAAGAGCGCCCAATACGCAAACCGCCTCTCCCCGCGCGTTGGCCGAT
TCATTAATGCAGCTGGCACGACAGGTTTCCCGACTGGAAAGCGGGCAGTGAGCGCAACGCAATTAATGTG
AGTTAGCTCACTCATTAGGCACCCCAGGCTTTACACTTTATGCTTCCGGCTCGTATGTTGTGTGGAATTG
TGAGCGGATAACAATTTCACACAGGAAACAGCTATGACCATGATTACGCCAAGCGCGCAATTAACCCTCA
CTAAAGGGAACAAAAGCTGGAGCTGCAAGC
Features (pLannotate 1.2.2; 31 found; start..end, strand, type, name):
      5..231     +  promoter       RSV promoter: Rous sarcoma virus enhancer/promoter
    232..412     +  LTR            5' LTR (truncated): truncated 5' long terminal repeat (LTR) from HIV-1
    459..584     +  misc_feature   HIV-1 Ψ: packaging signal of human immunodeficiency virus type 1
    568..931     +  CDS            HIV-1 gag (fragment): gag protein from human immunodeficiency virus 1; gag
   1077..1310    +  misc_feature   RRE: The Rev response element (RRE) of HIV-1 allows for Rev-dependent mRNA export from the nucleus to the cytoplasm.
   1687..1713    +  CDS            Rev (fragment): human immunodeficiency virus 1 (HIV-1) Rev protein; rev; enhances nuclear export of unspliced and incompletely spliced viral mRNAs
   1720..1743    +  promoter       SV40 promoter (fragment): SV40 early promoter
   1744..1815    +  promoter       SV40 promoter (fragment): SV40 enhancer and early promoter
   1839..1974    +  rep_origin     SV40 ori: SV40 origin of replication
   2020..2616    +  CDS            PuroR (fragment): puromycin N-acetyltransferase; pac from Streptomyces; confers resistance to puromycin
   2665..2782    +  misc_feature   cPPT/CTS: central polypurine tract and central termination sequence of HIV-1
   2847..2913    +  CDS            small t antigen (fragment): SV40 (simian virus 40) small t antigen
   2920..4098    +  promoter       EF-1α promoter: strong constitutive promoter for human elongation factor EF-1α
   4085..4684    +  CDS            SHOX (fragment): SHOX_HUMAN - Also known as PHOG. Experimental evidence at protein level: Swiss-Prot protein existence level 1. Controls fundamental aspects of growth and development. From Homo sapiens (Human).
   4700..4753    +  promoter       U6 promoter (fragment): RNA polymerase III promoter for human U6 snRNA
   4795..5383    +  misc_feature   WPRE: woodchuck hepatitis virus posttranscriptional regulatory element
   5434..5453    +  misc_feature   cPPT/CTS (fragment): central polypurine tract and central termination sequence of HIV-1
   5455..5688    +  LTR            3' LTR (ΔU3): self-inactivating 3' long terminal repeat (LTR) from HIV-1
   5766..5887    +  polyA_signal   SV40 poly(A) signal: SV40 polyadenylation signal
   5927..6062    +  rep_origin     SV40 ori: SV40 origin of replication
   6083..6101    -  promoter       T7 promoter: promoter for bacteriophage T7 RNA polymerase
   6109..6264    +  CDS            lacZα (fragment): LacZα fragment of β-galactosidase; lacZ fragment
   6269..6697    +  rep_origin     f1 ori (sequence partly withheld): f1 bacteriophage origin of replication; arrow indicates direction of (+) strand synthesis
   6750..6854    +  promoter       AmpR promoter: bla
   6855..7715    +  CDS            AmpR: β-lactamase; bla; confers resistance to ampicillin, carbenicillin, and related antibiotics
   7886..8474    +  rep_origin     ori: high-copy-number ColE1/pMB1/pBR322/pUC origin of replication
   8657..8749    +  CDS            lacI (fragment): lac repressor; lacI; The lac repressor binds to the lac operator to inhibit transcription in E. coli. This inhibition can be relieved by adding lactose or isopropyl-β-D-thiogalactopyranoside (IPTG).
   8762..8783    +  protein_bind   CAP binding site: CAP binding activates transcription in the presence of cAMP. E. coli catabolite activator protein
   8798..8828    +  promoter       lac promoter: promoter for the E. coli lac operon
   8836..8852    +  protein_bind   lac operator: The lac repressor binds to the lac operator to inhibit transcription in E. coli. This inhibition can be relieved by adding lactose or isopropyl-β-D-thiogalactopyranoside (IPTG). lac repressor encoded by lacI
   8897..8915    +  promoter       T3 promoter: promoter for bacteriophage T3 RNA polymerase
