[The description below was written by a language model from this plasmid's Addgene catalogue record and pLannotate feature annotations shown in this document.]
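Description:
TFORF0184 is a third-generation-style, self-inactivating lentiviral expression plasmid built on the pLX_TRC317 backbone and carrying the human transcription factor SHOX2 as its open reading frame. It belongs to a barcoded transcription factor ORF collection in which each clone carries a unique 24-bp barcode, so that the factor present in a given cell can be identified by sequencing in pooled overexpression screens. In bacteria the plasmid is maintained through a high-copy ColE1/pUC-type origin and selected with ampicillin via the β-lactamase gene. An f1 origin and remnants of a lac/lacZα cloning region with T7 and T3 promoters are also present in the backbone. The depositor notes that recombination can occur, as is common for LTR-containing plasmids.

The viral portion begins with an RSV promoter fused to a truncated HIV-1 5' LTR, which allows Tat-independent transcription of the genomic RNA in packaging cells. This is followed by the Ψ packaging signal with a gag fragment, the Rev response element for nuclear export, and a cPPT/CTS. An SV40 early promoter drives puromycin N-acetyltransferase for selection of transduced mammalian cells. Downstream, the EF-1α promoter provides strong constitutive expression of the synthesized SHOX2 ORF (about 674 bp). The automated annotation labels this region as a SHOX fragment, most likely because of homology between the two paralogues. A WPRE follows to enhance transcript stability and expression, and the cassette ends in a ΔU3 3' LTR and an SV40 poly(A) signal. The barcode is not annotated separately, so its exact position is not stated in the record. The short U6 promoter fragment annotated after the ORF may be only a partial match.
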