Addgene plasmid #142477: TFORF0184
Purpose: Lentiviral vector for overexpressing transcription factor ORFs with unique 24-bp barcodes. Barcodes facilitate identification of transcription factors in pooled screens.
Depositing lab: Feng Zhang. Depositing organization: Broad Institute. Publication: A transcription factor atlas of directed differentiation. Joung J, Ma S, Tay T, Geiger-Schuller KR, Kirchgatterer PC, Verdine VK, Guo B, Arias-Garcia MA, Allen WE, Singh A, Kuksenko O, Abudayyeh OO, Gootenberg JS, Fu Z, Macrae RK, Buenrostro JD, Regev A, Zhang F. Cell. 2023 Jan 5;186(1):209-229.e26. doi: 10.1016/j.cell.2022.11.026. PubMed 36608654.
Backbone
  Vector backbone: pLX_TRC317
  Backbone manufacturer: Broad Institute Genetic Perturbation Platform
  Backbone size w/o insert (bp): 8264
  Vector type: Mammalian Expression, Lentiviral
  Selectable markers: Puromycin
Growth in bacteria
  Bacterial resistance: Ampicillin, 100 μg/mL
  Growth temperature: 37°C
  Growth strain: NEB Stable
  Copy number: High Copy
Gene/Insert
  Gene/Insert name: SHOX2
  Species: H. sapiens (human)
  Insert size (bp): 674
  Entrez Gene: SHOX2 (a.k.a. OG12, OG12X, SHOT)
  Promoter: EF1a
  Cloning method: Unknown
  Sequencing primers: 5′ GGGTGGAGACTGAAGTTAGGCCAG; 3′ CACATAGCGTAAAAGGAGCAACATAG
Terms and licenses: Academic/Nonprofit Terms; Industry Terms: Not Available to Industry
Depositor comments: XM_006713728,XM_017007055,ENST00000425436 . The transcription factor ORF portion of this plasmid was synthesized by Genewiz. Please test multiple small colonies in case of plasmid recombination. To make this collection available in a timely manner, a portion of this collection was not fully sequenced by Addgene. If an Addgene verified full plasmid sequence is not available, please contact us prior to placing an order to request the full sequence.
How to cite: TFORF0184 was a gift from Feng Zhang (Addgene plasmid # 142477 ; http://n2t.net/addgene:142477 ; RRID:Addgene_142477)
