>Addgene plasmid #142477 | TFORF0184 | depositor partial sequence | sequence record 279569 | Insert
ACCGCCACCATGGAGGACGAAGGCCAGACCAAAATCAAGCAGAGGCGAAGTCGGACCAATTTCACCCTGG
AACAACTCAATGAGCTGGAGAGGCTTTTTGACGAGACCCACTATCCCGACGCCTTCATGCGAGAGGAACT
GAGCCAGCGACTGGGCCTGTCGGAGGCCCGAGTGCAGGTTTGGTTTCAAAATCGAAGAGCTAAATGTAGA
AAACAAGAAAATCAACTCCATAAAGGTGTTCTCATAGGGGCCGCCAGCCAGTTTGAAGCTTGTAGAGTCG
CACCTTATGTCAACGTAGGTGCTTTAAGGATGCCATTTCAGCAGGTTCAGGCGCAGCTGCAGCTGGACAG
CGCTGTGGCGCACGCGCACCACCACCTGCATCCGCACCTGGCCGCGCACGCGCCCTACATGATGTTCCCA
GCACCGCCCTTCGGACTGCCGCTCGCCACGCTGGCCGCGGATTCGGCTTCCGCCGCCTCGGTAGTGGCGG
CCGCAGCAGCCGCCAAGACCACCAGCAAGAACTCCAGCATCGCCGATCTCAGACTGAAAGCCAAAAAGCA
CGCCGCAGCCCTGGGTCTGTAGTAATGAACTAGTCCGTAACTTGAAAGTATTTCGATTTCTTGGCTTTAT
ATATCTTGTGGAAAGGACGAGGGCCCGGATCCGCATGCGCTATT
