>Addgene plasmid #142477 | TFORF0184 | depositor partial sequence | sequence record 279570 | Barcode
GGGCCCGGATCCGCATGCGCTATT
